Addgene plasmid #133387: BII-C3H2B
Purpose: (Empty Backbone) Piggybac vector for SRIRACCHA-mediated mutation enrichment (surrogate target for HDR)
Depositing lab: Blair Madison. Depositing organization: Washington University in Saint Louis. Publication: A stable but reversible integrated surrogate reporter for assaying CRISPR/Cas9-stimulated homology-directed repair. Wen Y, Liao G, Pritchard T, Zhao TT, Connelly JP, Pruett-Miller SM, Blanc V, Davidson NO, Madison BB. J Biol Chem. 2017 Apr 14;292(15):6148-6162. doi: 10.1074/jbc.M117.777722. Epub 2017 Feb 22. PubMed 28228480.
Backbone
  Vector backbone: BII-C3H2B
  Backbone manufacturer: Madison Lab
  Vector type: Mammalian Expression
  Selectable markers: Puromycin
Growth in bacteria
  Bacterial resistance: Ampicillin, 100 μg/mL
  Growth temperature: 37°C
  Growth strain: DH5alpha
  Copy number: High Copy
Gene/Insert
  Gene/Insert name: H2BGFP
  Promoter: CMV enhancer and hEf1a (CpG free)
  Cloning method: Restriction Enzyme; 5′ cloning site Unknown (unknown if destroyed)
Terms and licenses: Academic/Nonprofit Terms; Industry Terms: Not Available to Industry
How to cite: BII-C3H2B was a gift from Blair Madison (Addgene plasmid # 133387 ; http://n2t.net/addgene:133387 ; RRID:Addgene_133387)
