[The description below was written by a language model from this plasmid's Addgene catalogue record and pLannotate feature annotations shown in this document.]
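Description:
BII-C3H2B is an empty-backbone piggyBac transposon vector for mammalian cells, built as the integrated surrogate target in the SRIRACCHA system for enriching cells that have undergone CRISPR/Cas9-stimulated homology-directed repair. It is propagated in E. coli as a high-copy plasmid on a pUC-type ColE1 origin with ampicillin resistance (bla). It also carries an f1 origin and remnants of a lacZα/lac promoter cloning region typical of a phagemid-style backbone. Two sequence records, one from the depositor and one from repository sequencing, are about 7.5 kb, differ by a single nucleotide in length, and give the same feature layout. The automated annotation does not call the piggyBac terminal repeats, so their positions cannot be read from the tables. Fragments labelled as lambda portal protein and SV40 large T antigen are probably stuffer or carry-over sequence rather than functional parts.

The catalogue lists the promoter as a CMV enhancer combined with a CpG-free human EF1α promoter. The annotation detects only mouse CMV promoter fragments upstream of the payload. These are followed on the same strand by the puromycin N-acetyltransferase gene (pac) with an HSV TK polyadenylation signal. Immediately after that comes human histone H2B followed by EGFP, the H2B-GFP nuclear reporter named as the insert, with an SV40 poly(A) signal beyond it. Puromycin selection therefore allows recovery of cells with stable transposon integration. No separate promoter is annotated for H2B-GFP, which sits behind the pac cassette. This is consistent with a reporter intended to be switched on by a repair event at a user-supplied target sequence, although the record does not give the cloning site or the exact activation mechanism. The associated publication describes the integrated reporter as stable but reversible, in line with transposase-mediated insertion and excision.
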