Features (pLannotate 1.2.2; 19 found; start..end, strand, type, name):
    594..677     +  promoter       mCMV promoter (fragment): mouse cytomegalovirus (CMV) immediate early promoter
    794..1001    +  promoter       mCMV promoter (fragment): mouse cytomegalovirus (CMV) immediate early promoter
   1268..1864    +  CDS            pac: PUAC_STRAD - Protein predicted: Swiss-Prot protein existence level 4. Detoxification of puromycin. From Streptomyces alboniger.
   1873..1919    +  polyA_signal   HSV TK poly(A) signal: herpes simplex virus thymidine kinase polyadenylation signal (Cole and Stacy, 1985)
   1927..2301    +  CDS            H2B: human histone H2B; HIST1H2BJ
   2320..3039    +  CDS            EGFP: the original enhanced GFP (Yang et al., 1996) mammalian codon-optimized
   3112..3246    -  polyA_signal   SV40 poly(A) signal: SV40 polyadenylation signal
   3269..3352    -  CDS            large T antigen (fragment): large T antigen from SV40 (simian virus 40)
   4093..4212    -  CDS            B (fragment): PORTL_LAMBD - Experimental evidence at protein level: Swiss-Prot protein existence level 1. Forms the portal vertex of the capsid (PubMed:6228056, PubMed:6232391). This portal plays critical roles in head assembly, genome packaging, neck/tail attachment, and genome ejection (Probable). The portal protein multimerizes as a single ring-shaped homododecamer arranged around a central channel (PubMed:6232391). Binds to the terminase subunits to form the packaging machine (PubMed:7799432). From Escherichia phage lambda (Bacteriophage lambda).
   4214..4369    +  CDS            lacZα (fragment): LacZα fragment of β-galactosidase; lacZ fragment
   4374..4802    +  rep_origin     f1 ori (sequence partly withheld): f1 bacteriophage origin of replication; arrow indicates direction of (+) strand synthesis
   4855..4959    +  promoter       AmpR promoter: bla
   4960..5820    +  CDS            AmpR: β-lactamase; bla; confers resistance to ampicillin, carbenicillin, and related antibiotics
   5991..6579    +  rep_origin     ori: high-copy-number ColE1/pMB1/pBR322/pUC origin of replication
   6762..6854    +  CDS            lacI (fragment): lac repressor; lacI; The lac repressor binds to the lac operator to inhibit transcription in E. coli. This inhibition can be relieved by adding lactose or isopropyl-β-D-thiogalactopyranoside (IPTG).
   6867..6888    +  protein_bind   CAP binding site: CAP binding activates transcription in the presence of cAMP. E. coli catabolite activator protein
   6903..6933    +  promoter       lac promoter: promoter for the E. coli lac operon
   6941..6957    +  protein_bind   lac operator: The lac repressor binds to the lac operator to inhibit transcription in E. coli. This inhibition can be relieved by adding lactose or isopropyl-β-D-thiogalactopyranoside (IPTG). lac repressor encoded by lacI
   6995..7462    -  CDS            B (fragment): PORTL_LAMBD - Experimental evidence at protein level: Swiss-Prot protein existence level 1. Forms the portal vertex of the capsid (PubMed:6228056, PubMed:6232391). This portal plays critical roles in head assembly, genome packaging, neck/tail attachment, and genome ejection (Probable). The portal protein multimerizes as a single ring-shaped homododecamer arranged around a central channel (PubMed:6232391). Binds to the terminase subunits to form the packaging machine (PubMed:7799432). From Escherichia phage lambda (Bacteriophage lambda).
>Addgene plasmid #133387 | BII-C3H2B | depositor full sequence | sequence record 256388 | BII-C3H2B sequence 7467 bps
TTAACCCTAGAAAGATAGTCTGCGTAAAATTGACGCATGCATTCTTGAAATATTGCTCTCTCTTTCTAAA
TAGCGCGAATCCGTCGCTGTGCATTTAGGACATCTCAGTCGCCGCTTGGAGCTCCCGTGAGGCGTGCTTG
TCAATGCGGTAAGTGTCACTGATTTTGAACTATAACGACCGCGTGAGTCAAAATGACGCATGATTATCTT
TTACGTGACTTTTAAGATTTAACTCATACGATAATTATATTGTTATTTCATGTTCTACTTACGTGATAAC
TTATTATATATATATTTTCTTGTTATAGATCTGTGGAATGTGTGCTAGAGGGACAGCCCCCCCCCAAAGC
CCCCAGGGATGTAATTACGTCCCTCCCCCGCTAGGGGGCAGCAGCGAGCCGCCCGGGGCTCCGCTCCGGT
CCGGCGCTCCCCCCGCATCCCCGAGCCGGCAGCGTGCGGGGACAGCCCGGGCACGGGGAAGGTGGCACGG
GATCGCTTTCCTCTGAACGCTTCTCGCTGCTCTTTGAGCCTGCAGACACCTGGGGGGATACGGGGAAAAG
GCCTCCAAGGCCTGCAGGAGTCAATGGGAAAAACCCATTGGAGCCAAGTACACTGACTCAATAGGGACTT
TCCATTGGGTTTTGCCCAGTACATAAGGTCAATAGGGGGTGAGTCAACAGGAAAGTCCCATTGGAGCCAA
GTACATTGAGTCAATAGGGACTTTCCAATGGGTTTTGCCCAGTACATAAGGTCAATGGGAGGTAAGCCAA
TGGGTTTTTCCCATTACTGACATGTATACTGAGTCATTAGGGACTTTCCAATGGGTTTTGCCCAGTACAT
AAGGTCAATAGGGGTGAATCAACAGGAAAGTCCCATTGGAGCCAAGTACACTGAGTCAATAGGGACTTTC
CATTGGGTTTTGCCCAGTACAAAAGGTCAATAGGGGGTGAGTCAATGGGTTTTTCCCATTATTGGCACAT
ACATAAGGTCAATAGGGGTGACTAGTGGAGAAGAGCATGCTTGAGGGCTGAGTGCCCCTCAGTGGGCAGA
GAGCACATGGCCCACAGTCCCTGAGAAGTTGGGGGGAGGGGTGGGCAATTGAACTGGTGCCTAGAGAAGG
TGGGGCTTGGGTAAACTGGGAAAGTGATGTGGTGTACTGGCTCCACCTTTTTCCCCAGGGTGGGGGAGAA
CCATATATAAGTGCAGTAGTCTCTGTGAACATTCGGTTTAGTGAACCTGCAGGTCGGCCGCCACGACCGG
TGCCACCATGACTGAATACAAACCAACTGTTCGCCTGGCAACTCGTGATGATGTTCCACGTGCAGTTCGC
ACCCTGGCTGCTGCATTTGCTGACTACCCTGCAACCCGTCACACTGTGGACCCAGACCGCCACATTGAAC
GTGTGACTGAACTGCAGGAGCTGTTCCTGACCCGTGTGGGCCTGGACATTGGCAAAGTGTGGGTGGCAGA
TGATGGTGCTGCTGTGGCAGTGTGGACCACCCCTGAATCTGTTGAAGCTGGTGCAGTGTTTGCTGAGATT
GGCCCACGCATGGCAGAACTGTCTGGCAGCCGCCTGGCAGCACAACAGCAGATGGAAGGTCTGCTGGCAC
CACACCGCCCAAAAGAACCTGCTTGGTTCCTGGCAACTGTGGGTGTGAGCCCTGACCACCAGGGTAAGGG
CCTGGGCTCTGCAGTGGTGCTGCCTGGTGTGGAAGCAGCTGAACGTGCAGGTGTGCCTGCTTTCCTGGAG
ACCTCAGCTCCACGCAACCTGCCTTTCTATGAACGCCTGGGCTTCACTGTGACTGCTGATGTGGAAGTGC
CAGAAGGCCCACGCACTTGGTGCATGACTCGCAAACCAGGTGCTAGGTGACCGCAATAAAAAGACAGAAT
AAAACGCACGGGTGTTGGGTCGTTTGTTCACTCGGCCCAGAGCCAGCGAAGTCTGCTCCCGCCCCGAAAA
AGGGCTCCAAGAAGGCGGTGACTAAGGCGCAGAAGAAAGGCGGCAAGAAGCGCAAGCGCAGCCGCAAGGA
GAGCTATTCCATCTATGTGTACAAGGTTCTGAAGCAGGTCCACCCTGACACCGGCATTTCGTCCAAGGCC
ATGGGCATCATGAATTCGTTTGTGAACGACATTTTCGAGCGCATCGCAGGTGAGGCTTCCCGCCTGGCGC
ATTACAACAAGCGCTCGACCATCACCTCCAGGGAGATCCAGACGGCCGTGCGCCTGCTGCTGCCTGGGGA
GTTGGCCAAGCACGCCGTGTCCGAGGGTACTAAGGCCATCACCAAGTACACCAGCGCTAAGGATCCACCG
GTCGCCACCATGGTGAGCAAGGGCGAGGAGCTGTTCACCGGGGTGGTGCCCATCCTGGTCGAGCTGGACG
GCGACGTAAACGGCCACAAGTTCAGCGTGTCCGGCGAGGGCGAGGGCGATGCCACCTACGGCAAGCTGAC
CCTGAAGTTCATCTGCACCACCGGCAAGCTGCCCGTGCCCTGGCCCACCCTCGTGACCACCCTGACCTAC
GGCGTGCAGTGCTTCAGCCGCTACCCCGACCACATGAAGCAGCACGACTTCTTCAAGTCCGCCATGCCCG
AAGGCTACGTCCAGGAGCGCACCATCTTCTTCAAGGACGACGGCAACTACAAGACCCGCGCCGAGGTGAA
GTTCGAGGGCGACACCCTGGTGAACCGCATCGAGCTGAAGGGCATCGACTTCAAGGAGGACGGCAACATC
CTGGGGCACAAGCTGGAGTACAACTACAACAGCCACAACGTCTATATCATGGCCGACAAGCAGAAGAACG
GCATCAAGGTGAACTTCAAGATCCGCCACAACATCGAGGACGGCAGCGTGCAGCTCGCCGACCACTACCA
GCAGAACACCCCCATCGGCGACGGCCCCGTGCTGCTGCCCGACAACCACTACCTGAGCACCCAGTCCGCC
CTGAGCAAAGACCCCAACGAGAAGCGCGATCACATGGTCCTGCTGGAGTTCGTGACCGCCGCCGGGATCA
CTCTCGGCATGGACGAGCTGTACAAGTAAAGCGGCCGCGACTCCAGTTCGTGGCCGTCGATCGTTTAAAG
GGAGGTAGTGAGTCGAGATATCGATACTAGTGATCCAGACATGATAAGATACATTGATGAGTTTGGACAA
ACCACAACTAGAATGCAGTGAAAAAAATGCTTTATTTGTGAAATTTGTGATGCTATTGCTTTATTTGTAA
CCATTATAAGCTGCAATAAACAAGTTAACAACAACAATTGCATTCATTTTATGTTTCAGGTTCAGGGGGA
GGTGTGGGAGGTTTTTTAAAGCAAGTAAAACCTCTACAAATGTGGTATGGCTGATTATGATCCTCTAGAG
GGACAGCCCCCCCCCAAAGCCCCCAGGGATGTAATTACGTCCCTCCCCCGCTAGGGGGCAGCAGCGAGCC
GCCCGGGGCTCCGCTCCGGTCCGGCGCTCCCCCCGCATCCCCGAGCCGGCAGCGTGCGGGGACAGCCCGG
GCACGGGGAAGGTGGCACGGGATCGCTTTCCTCTGAACGCTTCTCGCTGCTCTTTGAGCCTGCAGACACC
TGGGGGGATACGGGGAAAAGCCATACCAATGGAGCTCACGGGGACAGCCCCCCCCCAAAGCCCCCAGGGA
TGTAATTACGTCCCTCCCCCGCTAGGGGGCAGCAGCGAGCCGCCCGGGGCTCCGCTCCGGTCCGGCGCTC
CCCCCGCATCCCCGAGCCGGCAGCGTGCGGGGACAGCCCGGGCACGGGGAAGGTGGCACGGGATCGCTTT
CCTCTGAACGCTTCTCGCTGCTCTTTGAGCCTGCAGACACCTGGGGGGATACGGGGAAAAAGAATTCGAT
AAAAGTTTTGTTACTTTATAGAAGAAATTTTGAGTTTTTGTTTTTTTTAATAAATAAATAAACATAAATA
AATTGTTTGTTGAATTTATTATTAGTATGTAAGTGTAAATATAATAAAACTTAATATCTATTCAAATTAA
TAAATAAACCTCGATATACAGACCGATAAAACACATGCGTCAATTTTACACATGATTATCTTTAACGTAC
GTCACAATATGATTATCTTTCTAGGGTTAATCTAGCTGCGTGTTCTGCAGCGTGTCGAGCATCTTCATCT
GCTCCATCACGCTGTAAAACACATTTGCACCGCGAGTCTGCCCGTCCTCCACGGGTTCAAAAACGTGAAT
GAACGAGGCGCGCTCACTGGCCGTCGTTTTACAACGTCGTGACTGGGAAAACCCTGGCGTTACCCAACTT
AATCGCCTTGCAGCACATCCCCCTTTCGCCAGCTGGCGTAATAGCGAAGAGGCCCGCACCGATCGCCCTT
CCCAACAGTTGCGCAGCCTGAATGGCGAATGGG
[124 nt withheld, positions 4374-4497]
C
[91 nt withheld, positions 4499-4589]
A
[49 nt withheld, positions 4591-4639]
CCTTTGACGTTGGAGTCCACGTTCTTT
[37 nt withheld, positions 4667-4703]
ACCCTATCTCGGTCTATTCTTTTGATTTATAAGGGATTTTGCCGATTTCGGCCTATTGGTTAAAAAATGA
GCTGATTTAACAAAAATTTAACGCGAATTTTAACAAAATATTAACGCTTACAATTTAGGTGGCACTTTTC
GGGGAAATGTGCGCGGAACCCCTATTTGTTTATTTTTCTAAATACATTCAAATATGTATCCGCTCATGAG
ACAATAACCCTGATAAATGCTTCAATAATATTGAAAAAGGAAGAGTATGAGTATTCAACATTTCCGTGTC
GCCCTTATTCCCTTTTTTGCGGCATTTTGCCTTCCTGTTTTTGCTCACCCAGAAACGCTGGTGAAAGTAA
AAGATGCTGAAGATCAGTTGGGTGCACGAGTGGGTTACATCGAACTGGATCTCAACAGCGGTAAGATCCT
TGAGAGTTTTCGCCCCGAAGAACGTTTTCCAATGATGAGCACTTTTAAAGTTCTGCTATGTGGCGCGGTA
TTATCCCGTATTGACGCCGGGCAAGAGCAACTCGGTCGCCGCATACACTATTCTCAGAATGACTTGGTTG
AGTACTCACCAGTCACAGAAAAGCATCTTACGGATGGCATGACAGTAAGAGAATTATGCAGTGCTGCCAT
AACCATGAGTGATAACACTGCGGCCAACTTACTTCTGACAACGATCGGAGGACCGAAGGAGCTAACCGCT
TTTTTGCACAACATGGGGGATCATGTAACTCGCCTTGATCGTTGGGAACCGGAGCTGAATGAAGCCATAC
CAAACGACGAGCGTGACACCACGATGCCTGTAGCAATGGCAACAACGTTGCGCAAACTATTAACTGGCGA
ACTACTTACTCTAGCTTCCCGGCAACAATTAATAGACTGGATGGAGGCGGATAAAGTTGCAGGACCACTT
CTGCGCTCGGCCCTTCCGGCTGGCTGGTTTATTGCTGATAAATCTGGAGCCGGTGAGCGTGGGTCTCGCG
GTATCATTGCAGCACTGGGGCCAGATGGTAAGCCCTCCCGTATCGTAGTTATCTACACGACGGGGAGTCA
GGCAACTATGGATGAACGAAATAGACAGATCGCTGAGATAGGTGCCTCACTGATTAAGCATTGGTAACTG
TCAGACCAAGTTTACTCATATATACTTTAGATTGATTTAAAACTTCATTTTTAATTTAAAAGGATCTAGG
TGAAGATCCTTTTTGATAATCTCATGACCAAAATCCCTTAACGTGAGTTTTCGTTCCACTGAGCGTCAGA
CCCCGTAGAAAAGATCAAAGGATCTTCTTGAGATCCTTTTTTTCTGCGCGTAATCTGCTGCTTGCAAACA
AAAAAACCACCGCTACCAGCGGTGGTTTGTTTGCCGGATCAAGAGCTACCAACTCTTTTTCCGAAGGTAA
CTGGCTTCAGCAGAGCGCAGATACCAAATACTGTCCTTCTAGTGTAGCCGTAGTTAGGCCACCACTTCAA
GAACTCTGTAGCACCGCCTACATACCTCGCTCTGCTAATCCTGTTACCAGTGGCTGCTGCCAGTGGCGAT
AAGTCGTGTCTTACCGGGTTGGACTCAAGACGATAGTTACCGGATAAGGCGCAGCGGTCGGGCTGAACGG
GGGGTTCGTGCACACAGCCCAGCTTGGAGCGAACGACCTACACCGAACTGAGATACCTACAGCGTGAGCT
ATGAGAAAGCGCCACGCTTCCCGAAGGGAGAAAGGCGGACAGGTATCCGGTAAGCGGCAGGGTCGGAACA
GGAGAGCGCACGAGGGAGCTTCCAGGGGGAAACGCCTGGTATCTTTATAGTCCTGTCGGGTTTCGCCACC
TCTGACTTGAGCGTCGATTTTTGTGATGCTCGTCAGGGGGGCGGAGCCTATGGAAAAACGCCAGCAACGC
GGCCTTTTTACGGTTCCTGGCCTTTTGCTGGCCTTTTGCTCACATGTTCTTTCCTGCGTTATCCCCTGAT
TCTGTGGATAACCGTATTACCGCCTTTGAGTGAGCTGATACCGCTCGCCGCAGCCGAACGACCGAGCGCA
GCGAGTCAGTGAGCGAGGAAGCGGAAGAGCGCCCAATACGCAAACCGCCTCTCCCCGCGCGTTGGCCGAT
TCATTAATGCAGCTGGCACGACAGGTTTCCCGACTGGAAAGCGGGCAGTGAGCGCAACGCAATTAATGTG
AGTTAGCTCACTCATTAGGCACCCCAGGCTTTACACTTTATGCTTCCGGCTCGTATGTTGTGTGGAATTG
TGAGCGGATAACAATTTCACACAGGAAACAGCTATGACCATGATTACGCCAAGCGCGCCCGCCGGGTAAC
TCACGGGGTATCCATGTCCATTTCTGCGGCATCCAGCCAGGATACCCGTCCTCGCTGACGTAATATCCCA
GCGCCGCACCGCTGTCATTAATCTGCACACCGGCACGGCAGTTCCGGCTGTCGCCGGTATTGTTCGGGTT
GCTGATGCGCTTCGGGCTGACCATCCGGAACTGTGTCCGGAAAAGCCGCGACGAACTGGTATCCCAGGTG
GCCTGAACGAACAGTTCACCGTTAAAGGCGTGCATGGCCACACCTTCCCGAATCATCATGGTAAACGTGC
GTTTTCGCTCAACGTCAATGCAGCAGCAGTCATCCTCGGCAAACTCTTTCCATGCCGCTTCAACCTCGCG
GGAAAAGGCACGGGCTTCTTCCTCCCCGATGCCCAGATAGCGCCAGCTTGGGCGATGACTGAGCCGGAAA
AAAGACCCGACGATATGATCCTGATGCAGCTAGA
