Features (pLannotate 1.2.2; 19 found; start..end, strand, type, name):
    555..638     +  promoter       mCMV promoter (fragment): mouse cytomegalovirus (CMV) immediate early promoter
    755..962     +  promoter       mCMV promoter (fragment): mouse cytomegalovirus (CMV) immediate early promoter
   1229..1825    +  CDS            pac: PUAC_STRAD - Protein predicted: Swiss-Prot protein existence level 4. Detoxification of puromycin. From Streptomyces alboniger.
   1834..1880    +  polyA_signal   HSV TK poly(A) signal: herpes simplex virus thymidine kinase polyadenylation signal (Cole and Stacy, 1985)
   1888..2262    +  CDS            H2B: human histone H2B; HIST1H2BJ
   2281..3000    +  CDS            EGFP: the original enhanced GFP (Yang et al., 1996) mammalian codon-optimized
   3073..3207    -  polyA_signal   SV40 poly(A) signal: SV40 polyadenylation signal
   3230..3313    -  CDS            large T antigen (fragment): large T antigen from SV40 (simian virus 40)
   4055..4174    -  CDS            B (fragment): PORTL_LAMBD - Experimental evidence at protein level: Swiss-Prot protein existence level 1. Forms the portal vertex of the capsid (PubMed:6228056, PubMed:6232391). This portal plays critical roles in head assembly, genome packaging, neck/tail attachment, and genome ejection (Probable). The portal protein multimerizes as a single ring-shaped homododecamer arranged around a central channel (PubMed:6232391). Binds to the terminase subunits to form the packaging machine (PubMed:7799432). From Escherichia phage lambda (Bacteriophage lambda).
   4176..4331    +  CDS            lacZα (fragment): LacZα fragment of β-galactosidase; lacZ fragment
   4336..4764    +  rep_origin     f1 ori (sequence partly withheld): f1 bacteriophage origin of replication; arrow indicates direction of (+) strand synthesis
   4817..4921    +  promoter       AmpR promoter: bla
   4922..5782    +  CDS            AmpR: β-lactamase; bla; confers resistance to ampicillin, carbenicillin, and related antibiotics
   5953..6541    +  rep_origin     ori: high-copy-number ColE1/pMB1/pBR322/pUC origin of replication
   6724..6816    +  CDS            lacI (fragment): lac repressor; lacI; The lac repressor binds to the lac operator to inhibit transcription in E. coli. This inhibition can be relieved by adding lactose or isopropyl-β-D-thiogalactopyranoside (IPTG).
   6829..6850    +  protein_bind   CAP binding site: CAP binding activates transcription in the presence of cAMP. E. coli catabolite activator protein
   6865..6895    +  promoter       lac promoter: promoter for the E. coli lac operon
   6903..6919    +  protein_bind   lac operator: The lac repressor binds to the lac operator to inhibit transcription in E. coli. This inhibition can be relieved by adding lactose or isopropyl-β-D-thiogalactopyranoside (IPTG). lac repressor encoded by lacI
   6957..7424    -  CDS            B (fragment): PORTL_LAMBD - Experimental evidence at protein level: Swiss-Prot protein existence level 1. Forms the portal vertex of the capsid (PubMed:6228056, PubMed:6232391). This portal plays critical roles in head assembly, genome packaging, neck/tail attachment, and genome ejection (Probable). The portal protein multimerizes as a single ring-shaped homododecamer arranged around a central channel (PubMed:6232391). Binds to the terminase subunits to form the packaging machine (PubMed:7799432). From Escherichia phage lambda (Bacteriophage lambda).
>Addgene plasmid #133387 | BII-C3H2B | addgene full sequence | sequence record 267617 | Addgene NGS Result
CATTCTTGAAATATTGCTCTCTCTTTCTAAATAGCGCGAATCCGTCGCTGTGCATTTAGGACATCTCAGT
CGCCGCTTGGAGCTCCCGTGAGGCGTGCTTGTCAATGCGGTAAGTGTCACTGATTTTGAACTATAACGAC
CGCGTGAGTCAAAATGACGCATGATTATCTTTTACGTGACTTTTAAGATTTAACTCATACGATAATTATA
TTGTTATTTCATGTTCTACTTACGTGATAACTTATTATATATATATTTTCTTGTTATAGATCTGTGGAAT
GTGTGCTAGAGGGACAGCCCCCCCCCAAAGCCCCCAGGGATGTAATTACGTCCCTCCCCCGCTAGGGGGC
AGCAGCGAGCCGCCCGGGGCTCCGCTCCGGTCCGGCGCTCCCCCCGCATCCCCGAGCCGGCAGCGTGCGG
GGACAGCCCGGGCACGGGGAAGGTGGCACGGGATCGCTTTCCTCTGAACGCTTCTCGCTGCTCTTTGAGC
CTGCAGACACCTGGGGGGATACGGGGAAAAGGCCTCCAAGGCCTGCAGGAGTCAATGGGAAAAACCCATT
GGAGCCAAGTACACTGACTCAATAGGGACTTTCCATTGGGTTTTGCCCAGTACATAAGGTCAATAGGGGG
TGAGTCAACAGGAAAGTCCCATTGGAGCCAAGTACATTGAGTCAATAGGGACTTTCCAATGGGTTTTGCC
CAGTACATAAGGTCAATGGGAGGTAAGCCAATGGGTTTTTCCCATTACTGACATGTATACTGAGTCATTA
GGGACTTTCCAATGGGTTTTGCCCAGTACATAAGGTCAATAGGGGTGAATCAACAGGAAAGTCCCATTGG
AGCCAAGTACACTGAGTCAATAGGGACTTTCCATTGGGTTTTGCCCAGTACAAAAGGTCAATAGGGGGTG
AGTCAATGGGTTTTTCCCATTATTGGCACATACATAAGGTCAATAGGGGTGACTAGTGGAGAAGAGCATG
CTTGAGGGCTGAGTGCCCCTCAGTGGGCAGAGAGCACATGGCCCACAGTCCCTGAGAAGTTGGGGGGAGG
GGTGGGCAATTGAACTGGTGCCTAGAGAAGGTGGGGCTTGGGTAAACTGGGAAAGTGATGTGGTGTACTG
GCTCCACCTTTTTCCCCAGGGTGGGGGAGAACCATATATAAGTGCAGTAGTCTCTGTGAACATTCGGTTT
AGTGAACCTGCAGGTCGGCCGCCACGACCGGTGCCACCATGACTGAATACAAACCAACTGTTCGCCTGGC
AACTCGTGATGATGTTCCACGTGCAGTTCGCACCCTGGCTGCTGCATTTGCTGACTACCCTGCAACCCGT
CACACTGTGGACCCAGACCGCCACATTGAACGTGTGACTGAACTGCAGGAGCTGTTCCTGACCCGTGTGG
GCCTGGACATTGGCAAAGTGTGGGTGGCAGATGATGGTGCTGCTGTGGCAGTGTGGACCACCCCTGAATC
TGTTGAAGCTGGTGCAGTGTTTGCTGAGATTGGCCCACGCATGGCAGAACTGTCTGGCAGCCGCCTGGCA
GCACAACAGCAGATGGAAGGTCTGCTGGCACCACACCGCCCAAAAGAACCTGCTTGGTTCCTGGCAACTG
TGGGTGTGAGCCCTGACCACCAGGGTAAGGGCCTGGGCTCTGCAGTGGTGCTGCCTGGTGTGGAAGCAGC
TGAACGTGCAGGTGTGCCTGCTTTCCTGGAGACCTCAGCTCCACGCAACCTGCCTTTCTATGAACGCCTG
GGCTTCACTGTGACTGCTGATGTGGAAGTGCCAGAAGGCCCACGCACTTGGTGCATGACTCGCAAACCAG
GTGCTAGGTGACCGCAATAAAAAGACAGAATAAAACGCACGGGTGTTGGGTCGTTTGTTCACTCGGCCCA
GAGCCAGCGAAGTCTGCTCCCGCCCCGAAAAAGGGCTCCAAGAAGGCGGTGACTAAGGCGCAGAAGAAAG
GCGGCAAGAAGCGCAAGCGCAGCCGCAAGGAGAGCTATTCCATCTATGTGTACAAGGTTCTGAAGCAGGT
CCACCCTGACACCGGCATTTCGTCCAAGGCCATGGGCATCATGAATTCGTTTGTGAACGACATTTTCGAG
CGCATCGCAGGTGAGGCTTCCCGCCTGGCGCATTACAACAAGCGCTCGACCATCACCTCCAGGGAGATCC
AGACGGCCGTGCGCCTGCTGCTGCCTGGGGAGTTGGCCAAGCACGCCGTGTCCGAGGGTACTAAGGCCAT
CACCAAGTACACCAGCGCTAAGGATCCACCGGTCGCCACCATGGTGAGCAAGGGCGAGGAGCTGTTCACC
GGGGTGGTGCCCATCCTGGTCGAGCTGGACGGCGACGTAAACGGCCACAAGTTCAGCGTGTCCGGCGAGG
GCGAGGGCGATGCCACCTACGGCAAGCTGACCCTGAAGTTCATCTGCACCACCGGCAAGCTGCCCGTGCC
CTGGCCCACCCTCGTGACCACCCTGACCTACGGCGTGCAGTGCTTCAGCCGCTACCCCGACCACATGAAG
CAGCACGACTTCTTCAAGTCCGCCATGCCCGAAGGCTACGTCCAGGAGCGCACCATCTTCTTCAAGGACG
ACGGCAACTACAAGACCCGCGCCGAGGTGAAGTTCGAGGGCGACACCCTGGTGAACCGCATCGAGCTGAA
GGGCATCGACTTCAAGGAGGACGGCAACATCCTGGGGCACAAGCTGGAGTACAACTACAACAGCCACAAC
GTCTATATCATGGCCGACAAGCAGAAGAACGGCATCAAGGTGAACTTCAAGATCCGCCACAACATCGAGG
ACGGCAGCGTGCAGCTCGCCGACCACTACCAGCAGAACACCCCCATCGGCGACGGCCCCGTGCTGCTGCC
CGACAACCACTACCTGAGCACCCAGTCCGCCCTGAGCAAAGACCCCAACGAGAAGCGCGATCACATGGTC
CTGCTGGAGTTCGTGACCGCCGCCGGGATCACTCTCGGCATGGACGAGCTGTACAAGTAAAGCGGCCGCG
ACTCCAGTTCGTGGCCGTCGATCGTTTAAAGGGAGGTAGTGAGTCGAGATATCGATACTAGTGATCCAGA
CATGATAAGATACATTGATGAGTTTGGACAAACCACAACTAGAATGCAGTGAAAAAAATGCTTTATTTGT
GAAATTTGTGATGCTATTGCTTTATTTGTAACCATTATAAGCTGCAATAAACAAGTTAACAACAACAATT
GCATTCATTTTATGTTTCAGGTTCAGGGGGAGGTGTGGGAGGTTTTTTAAAGCAAGTAAAACCTCTACAA
ATGTGGTATGGCTGATTATGATCCTCTAGAGGGACAGCCCCCCCCCAAAGCCCCCAGGGATGTAATTACG
TCCCTCCCCCGCTAGGGGGCAGCAGCGAGCCGCCCGGGGCTCCGCTCCGGTCCGGCGCTCCCCCCGCATC
CCCGAGCCGGCAGCGTGCGGGGACAGCCCGGGCACGGGGAAGGTGGCACGGGATCGCTTTCCTCTGAACG
CTTCTCGCTGCTCTTTGAGCCTGCAGACACCTGGGGGGATACGGGGAAAAAGCCATACCAATGGAGCTCA
CGGGGACAGCCCCCCCCCAAAGCCCCCAGGGATGTAATTACGTCCCTCCCCCGCTAGGGGGCAGCAGCGA
GCCGCCCGGGGCTCCGCTCCGGTCCGGCGCTCCCCCCGCATCCCCGAGCCGGCAGCGTGCGGGGACAGCC
CGGGCACGGGGAAGGTGGCACGGGATCGCTTTCCTCTGAACGCTTCTCGCTGCTCTTTGAGCCTGCAGAC
ACCTGGGGGGATACGGGGAAAAAGAATTCGATAAAAGTTTTGTTACTTTATAGAAGAAATTTTGAGTTTT
TGTTTTTTTTAATAAATAAATAAACATAAATAAATTGTTTGTTGAATTTATTATTAGTATGTAAGTGTAA
ATATAATAAAACTTAATATCTATTCAAATTAATAAATAAACCTCGATATACAGACCGATAAAACACATGC
GTCAATTTTACACATGATTATCTTTAACGTACGTCACAATATGATTATCTTTCTAGGGTTAATCTAGCTG
CGTGTTCTGCAGCGTGTCGAGCATCTTCATCTGCTCCATCACGCTGTAAAACACATTTGCACCGCGAGTC
TGCCCGTCCTCCACGGGTTCAAAAACGTGAATGAACGAGGCGCGCTCACTGGCCGTCGTTTTACAACGTC
GTGACTGGGAAAACCCTGGCGTTACCCAACTTAATCGCCTTGCAGCACATCCCCCTTTCGCCAGCTGGCG
TAATAGCGAAGAGGCCCGCACCGATCGCCCTTCCCAACAGTTGCGCAGCCTGAATGGCGAATGGG
[124 nt withheld, positions 4336-4459]
C
[91 nt withheld, positions 4461-4551]
A
[49 nt withheld, positions 4553-4601]
CCTTTGACGTTGGAGTCCACGTTCTTT
[37 nt withheld, positions 4629-4665]
ACCCTATCTCGGTCTATTCTTTTGATTTATAAGGGATTTTGCCGATTTCGGCCTATTGGTTAAAAAATGA
GCTGATTTAACAAAAATTTAACGCGAATTTTAACAAAATATTAACGCTTACAATTTAGGTGGCACTTTTC
GGGGAAATGTGCGCGGAACCCCTATTTGTTTATTTTTCTAAATACATTCAAATATGTATCCGCTCATGAG
ACAATAACCCTGATAAATGCTTCAATAATATTGAAAAAGGAAGAGTATGAGTATTCAACATTTCCGTGTC
GCCCTTATTCCCTTTTTTGCGGCATTTTGCCTTCCTGTTTTTGCTCACCCAGAAACGCTGGTGAAAGTAA
AAGATGCTGAAGATCAGTTGGGTGCACGAGTGGGTTACATCGAACTGGATCTCAACAGCGGTAAGATCCT
TGAGAGTTTTCGCCCCGAAGAACGTTTTCCAATGATGAGCACTTTTAAAGTTCTGCTATGTGGCGCGGTA
TTATCCCGTATTGACGCCGGGCAAGAGCAACTCGGTCGCCGCATACACTATTCTCAGAATGACTTGGTTG
AGTACTCACCAGTCACAGAAAAGCATCTTACGGATGGCATGACAGTAAGAGAATTATGCAGTGCTGCCAT
AACCATGAGTGATAACACTGCGGCCAACTTACTTCTGACAACGATCGGAGGACCGAAGGAGCTAACCGCT
TTTTTGCACAACATGGGGGATCATGTAACTCGCCTTGATCGTTGGGAACCGGAGCTGAATGAAGCCATAC
CAAACGACGAGCGTGACACCACGATGCCTGTAGCAATGGCAACAACGTTGCGCAAACTATTAACTGGCGA
ACTACTTACTCTAGCTTCCCGGCAACAATTAATAGACTGGATGGAGGCGGATAAAGTTGCAGGACCACTT
CTGCGCTCGGCCCTTCCGGCTGGCTGGTTTATTGCTGATAAATCTGGAGCCGGTGAGCGTGGGTCTCGCG
GTATCATTGCAGCACTGGGGCCAGATGGTAAGCCCTCCCGTATCGTAGTTATCTACACGACGGGGAGTCA
GGCAACTATGGATGAACGAAATAGACAGATCGCTGAGATAGGTGCCTCACTGATTAAGCATTGGTAACTG
TCAGACCAAGTTTACTCATATATACTTTAGATTGATTTAAAACTTCATTTTTAATTTAAAAGGATCTAGG
TGAAGATCCTTTTTGATAATCTCATGACCAAAATCCCTTAACGTGAGTTTTCGTTCCACTGAGCGTCAGA
CCCCGTAGAAAAGATCAAAGGATCTTCTTGAGATCCTTTTTTTCTGCGCGTAATCTGCTGCTTGCAAACA
AAAAAACCACCGCTACCAGCGGTGGTTTGTTTGCCGGATCAAGAGCTACCAACTCTTTTTCCGAAGGTAA
CTGGCTTCAGCAGAGCGCAGATACCAAATACTGTTCTTCTAGTGTAGCCGTAGTTAGGCCACCACTTCAA
GAACTCTGTAGCACCGCCTACATACCTCGCTCTGCTAATCCTGTTACCAGTGGCTGCTGCCAGTGGCGAT
AAGTCGTGTCTTACCGGGTTGGACTCAAGACGATAGTTACCGGATAAGGCGCAGCGGTCGGGCTGAACGG
GGGGTTCGTGCACACAGCCCAGCTTGGAGCGAACGACCTACACCGAACTGAGATACCTACAGCGTGAGCT
ATGAGAAAGCGCCACGCTTCCCGAAGGGAGAAAGGCGGACAGGTATCCGGTAAGCGGCAGGGTCGGAACA
GGAGAGCGCACGAGGGAGCTTCCAGGGGGAAACGCCTGGTATCTTTATAGTCCTGTCGGGTTTCGCCACC
TCTGACTTGAGCGTCGATTTTTGTGATGCTCGTCAGGGGGGCGGAGCCTATGGAAAAACGCCAGCAACGC
GGCCTTTTTACGGTTCCTGGCCTTTTGCTGGCCTTTTGCTCACATGTTCTTTCCTGCGTTATCCCCTGAT
TCTGTGGATAACCGTATTACCGCCTTTGAGTGAGCTGATACCGCTCGCCGCAGCCGAACGACCGAGCGCA
GCGAGTCAGTGAGCGAGGAAGCGGAAGAGCGCCCAATACGCAAACCGCCTCTCCCCGCGCGTTGGCCGAT
TCATTAATGCAGCTGGCACGACAGGTTTCCCGACTGGAAAGCGGGCAGTGAGCGCAACGCAATTAATGTG
AGTTAGCTCACTCATTAGGCACCCCAGGCTTTACACTTTATGCTTCCGGCTCGTATGTTGTGTGGAATTG
TGAGCGGATAACAATTTCACACAGGAAACAGCTATGACCATGATTACGCCAAGCGCGCCCGCCGGGTAAC
TCACGGGGTATCCATGTCCATTTCTGCGGCATCCAGCCAGGATACCCGTCCTCGCTGACGTAATATCCCA
GCGCCGCACCGCTGTCATTAATCTGCACACCGGCACGGCAGTTCCGGCTGTCGCCGGTATTGTTCGGGTT
GCTGATGCGCTTCGGGCTGACCATCCGGAACTGTGTCCGGAAAAGCCGCGACGAACTGGTATCCCAGGTG
GCCTGAACGAACAGTTCACCGTTAAAGGCGTGCATGGCCACACCTTCCCGAATCATCATGGTAAACGTGC
GTTTTCGCTCAACGTCAATGCAGCAGCAGTCATCCTCGGCAAACTCTTTCCATGCCGCTTCAACCTCGCG
GGAAAAGGCACGGGCTTCTTCCTCCCCGATGCCCAGATAGCGCCAGCTTGGGCGATGACTGAGCCGGAAA
AAAGACCCGACGATATGATCCTGATGCAGCTAGATTAACCCTAGAAAGATAGTCTGCGTAAAATTGACGC
ATG
